Addgene plasmid #216199: pHAGE2-Ef1a-SOX17E57D-3xFLAG
Purpose: Overexpress human SOX17E57D in HEK 293T cells for use in whole cell extract EMSAs
Depositing lab: Ralf Jauch. Depositing organization: University of Hong Kong. Publication: An acidic residue within the OCT4 dimerization interface of SOX17 is necessary and sufficient to overcome its pluripotency-inducing activity. Ho SY, Hu H, Ho DHH, Renom APS, Yeung SW, Boerner F, Weng M, Hutchins AP, Jauch R. Stem Cell Reports. 2025 Mar 11;20(3):102398. doi: 10.1016/j.stemcr.2025.102398. Epub 2025 Feb 6. PubMed 39919754.
Backbone
  Vector backbone: pHAGE2-EF1a
  Vector type: Lentiviral
Growth in bacteria
  Bacterial resistance: Ampicillin, 100 μg/mL
  Growth temperature: 37°C
  Growth strain: NEB Stable
  Copy number: High Copy
Gene/Insert
  Gene/Insert name: SOX17
  Species: H. sapiens (human)
  Mutation: Glu113Glu (silent mutation); Glu120Glu (silent mutation); Glu122Asp
  Entrez Gene: SOX17 (a.k.a. VUR3)
  Cloning method: Restriction Enzyme; 5′ cloning site Unknown (unknown if destroyed)
Terms and licenses: Academic/Nonprofit Terms; Industry Terms: Not Available to Industry
How to cite: pHAGE2-Ef1a-SOX17E57D-3xFLAG was a gift from Ralf Jauch (Addgene plasmid # 216199 ; http://n2t.net/addgene:216199 ; RRID:Addgene_216199)
