[The description below was written by a language model from this plasmid's Addgene catalogue record and pLannotate feature annotations shown in this document.]
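Description:
pHAGE2-Ef1a-SOX17E57D-3xFLAG is an HIV-1-derived lentiviral expression plasmid of 8,433 nt, built on the pHAGE2-EF1a backbone. It carries a mutant human SOX17 coding sequence for overexpression in mammalian cells. In bacteria it is maintained through a high-copy ColE1/pUC-type origin and selected with ampicillin via the bla gene. The record lists a recombination-limiting E. coli strain as the growth host, a common choice for plasmids with repeated LTR sequences.

The transfer cassette is flanked by two elements that are both annotated as truncated HIV-1 LTRs. It contains the Ψ packaging signal with an adjoining gag fragment, the Rev response element for Rev-dependent nuclear export of the genomic RNA, and the cPPT/CTS, which aids nuclear import of the reverse-transcribed genome. Within this frame, the strong constitutive human EF-1α promoter drives the SOX17 open reading frame. A FLAG epitope follows the open reading frame; the annotation detects only a FLAG fragment, whereas the construct name indicates a C-terminal 3xFLAG tag. A WPRE downstream enhances transcript stability and expression. The short nef, Rev, small t antigen, lacI and SV40 hits are fragmentary backbone remnants, not functional genes. No mammalian selection marker or fluorescent reporter is annotated.

The catalogue lists the substitution as Glu122Asp, along with two silent changes at Glu113 and Glu120. The name's E57D presumably reflects a different numbering scheme, such as position within the HMG domain, but the record does not explain this. The stated purpose is to overexpress this SOX17 variant in HEK 293T cells and use whole-cell extracts in electrophoretic mobility shift assays. The associated study concerns an acidic residue in the interface through which SOX17 dimerises with OCT4.
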