Features (pLannotate 1.2.2; 24 found; start..end, strand, type, name):
    377..634     +  LTR            5' LTR (truncated): truncated 5' long terminal repeat (LTR) from HIV-1
    681..806     +  misc_feature   HIV-1 Ψ: packaging signal of human immunodeficiency virus type 1
    790..1128    +  CDS            HIV-1 gag (fragment): gag protein from human immunodeficiency virus 1; gag
   1303..1536    +  misc_feature   RRE: The Rev response element (RRE) of HIV-1 allows for Rev-dependent mRNA export from the nucleus to the cytoplasm.
   1913..2013    +  CDS            Rev (fragment): human immunodeficiency virus 1 (HIV-1) Rev protein; rev; enhances nuclear export of unspliced and incompletely spliced viral mRNAs
   2058..2175    +  misc_feature   cPPT/CTS: central polypurine tract and central termination sequence of HIV-1
   2234..2300    +  CDS            small t antigen (fragment): SV40 (simian virus 40) small t antigen
   2307..3485    +  promoter       EF-1α promoter: strong constitutive promoter for human elongation factor EF-1α
   3530..4771    +  CDS            SOX17: SOX17_HUMAN - Experimental evidence at protein level: Swiss-Prot protein existence level 1. Acts as transcription regulator that binds target promoter DNA and bends the DNA. Binds to the sequences 5'-AACAAT-'3 or 5'- AACAAAG-3'. Modulates transcriptional regulation via WNT3A. Inhibits Wnt signaling. Promotes degradation of activated CTNNB1. Plays a key role in the regulation of embryonic development. Required for normal development of the definitive gut endoderm. Required for normal looping of the embryonic heart tube. Plays an important role in embryonic and postnatal vascular development, in
   4835..4855    +  CDS            FLAG (fragment): FLAG® epitope tag, followed by an enterokinase cleavage site
   4875..5463    +  misc_feature   WPRE: woodchuck hepatitis virus posttranscriptional regulatory element
   5458..5568    +  CDS            nef (fragment): NEF_SIVS4 - Experimental evidence at protein level: Swiss-Prot protein existence level 1. Interferes with TCR signaling from the cell membrane. Interacts with CD247/TCRZ (TCR zeta chain) and exert potent down- regulation of cell surface TCR/CD3 complexes. From Simian immunodeficiency virus (isolate F236/smH4) (SIV-sm) (Simian immunodeficiency virus sooty mangabey monkey).
   5611..5791    +  LTR            5' LTR (truncated): truncated 5' long terminal repeat (LTR) from HIV-1
   5924..6028    +  promoter       AmpR promoter: bla
   6029..6889    +  CDS            AmpR: β-lactamase; bla; confers resistance to ampicillin, carbenicillin, and related antibiotics
   7060..7648    +  rep_origin     ori: high-copy-number ColE1/pMB1/pBR322/pUC origin of replication
   7831..7885    +  CDS            lacI (fragment): lac repressor; lacI; The lac repressor binds to the lac operator to inhibit transcription in E. coli. This inhibition can be relieved by adding lactose or isopropyl-β-D-thiogalactopyranoside (IPTG).
   7891..7984    +  rep_origin     SV40 ori (fragment): SV40 origin of replication
   8009..8046    +  CDS            lacI (fragment): lac repressor; lacI; The lac repressor binds to the lac operator to inhibit transcription in E. coli. This inhibition can be relieved by adding lactose or isopropyl-β-D-thiogalactopyranoside (IPTG).
   8059..8080    +  protein_bind   CAP binding site: CAP binding activates transcription in the presence of cAMP. E. coli catabolite activator protein
   8095..8125    +  promoter       lac promoter: promoter for the E. coli lac operon
   8133..8149    +  protein_bind   lac operator: The lac repressor binds to the lac operator to inhibit transcription in E. coli. This inhibition can be relieved by adding lactose or isopropyl-β-D-thiogalactopyranoside (IPTG). lac repressor encoded by lacI
   8183..8266    +  polyA_signal   SV40 poly(A) signal (fragment): SV40 polyadenylation signal
   8433..329     +  CDS            nef (fragment) (across the origin): NEF_HV1BR - Experimental evidence at protein level: Swiss-Prot protein existence level 1. Extracellular Nef protein targets CD4(+) T-lymphocytes for apoptosis by interacting with CXCR4 surface receptors (PubMed:14990729). From Human immunodeficiency virus type 1 group M subtype B (isolate BRU/LAI) (HIV-1).
>Addgene plasmid #216199 | pHAGE2-Ef1a-SOX17E57D-3xFLAG | addgene full sequence | sequence record 432007 | Addgene NGS Result
TGGAAGGGCTAATTCACTCCCAAAGAAGACAAGATATCCTTGATCTGTGGATCTACCACACACAAGGCTA
CTTCCCTGATTAGCAGAACTACACACCAGGGCCAGGGGTCAGATATCCACTGACCTTTGGATGGTGCTAC
AAGCTAGTACCAGTTGAGCCAGATAAGGTAGAAGAGGCCAATAAAGGAGAGAACACCAGCTTGTTACACC
CTGTGAGCCTGCATGGGATGGATGACCCGGAGAGAGAAGTGTTAGAGTGGAGGTTTGACAGCCGCCTAGC
ATTTCATCACGTGGCCCGAGAGCTGCATCCGGAGTACTTCAAGAACTGCTGATATCGAGCTTGCTACAAG
GGACTTTCCGCTGGGGACTTTCCAGGGAGGCGTGGCCTGGGCGGGACTGGGGAGTGGCGAGCCCTCAGAT
CCTGCATATAAGCAGCTGCTTTTTGCCTGTACTGGGTCTCTCTGGTTAGACCAGATCTGAGCCTGGGAGC
TCTCTGGCTAACTAGGGAACCCACTGCTTAAGCCTCAATAAAGCTTGCCTTGAGTGCTTCAAGTAGTGTG
TGCCCGTCTGTTGTGTGACTCTGGTAACTAGAGATCCCTCAGACCCTTTTAGTCAGTGTGGAAAATCTCT
AGCAGTGGCGCCCGAACAGGGACTTGAAAGCGAAAGGGAAACCAGAGGAGCTCTCTCGACGCAGGACTCG
GCTTGCTGAAGCGCGCACGGCAAGAGGCGAGGGGCGGCGACTGGTGAGTACGCCAAAAATTTTGACTAGC
GGAGGCTAGAAGGAGAGAGATGGGTGCGAGAGCGTCAGTATTAAGCGGGGGAGAATTAGATCGCGATGGG
AAAAAATTCGGTTAAGGCCAGGGGGAAAGAAAAAATATAAATTAAAACATATAGTATGGGCAAGCAGGGA
GCTAGAACGATTCGCAGTTAATCCTGGCCTGTTAGAAACATCAGAAGGCTGTAGACAAATACTGGGACAG
CTACAACCATCCCTTCAGACAGGATCAGAAGAACTTAGATCATTATATAATACAGTAGCAACCCTCTATT
GTGTGCATCAAAGGATAGAGATAAAAGACACCAAGGAAGCTTTAGACAAGATAGAGGAAGAGCAAAACAA
AAGTAAGACCACCGCACAGCAAGCGGCCGGCCGCTGATCTTCAGACCTGGAGGAGGAGATATGAGGGACA
ATTGGAGAAGTGAATTATATAAATATAAAGTAGTAAAAATTGAACCATTAGGAGTAGCACCCACCAAGGC
AAAGAGAAGAGTGGTGCAGAGAGAAAAAAGAGCAGTGGGAATAGGAGCTTTGTTCCTTGGGTTCTTGGGA
GCAGCAGGAAGCACTATGGGCGCAGCGTCAATGACGCTGACGGTACAGGCCAGACAATTATTGTCTGGTA
TAGTGCAGCAGCAGAACAATTTGCTGAGGGCTATTGAGGCGCAACAGCATCTGTTGCAACTCACAGTCTG
GGGCATCAAGCAGCTCCAGGCAAGAATCCTGGCTGTGGAAAGATACCTAAAGGATCAACAGCTCCTGGGG
ATTTGGGGTTGCTCTGGAAAACTCATTTGCACCACTGCTGTGCCTTGGAATGCTAGTTGGAGTAATAAAT
CTCTGGAACAGATTTGGAATCACACGACCTGGATGGAGTGGGACAGAGAAATTAACAATTACACAAGCTT
AATACACTCCTTAATTGAAGAATCGCAAAACCAGCAAGAAAAGAATGAACAAGAATTATTGGAATTAGAT
AAATGGGCAAGTTTGTGGAATTGGTTTAACATAACAAATTGGCTGTGGTATATAAAATTATTCATAATGA
TAGTAGGAGGCTTGGTAGGTTTAAGAATAGTTTTTGCTGTACTTTCTATAGTGAATAGAGTTAGGCAGGG
ATATTCACCATTATCGTTTCAGACCCACCTCCCAACCCCGAGGGGACCCGACAGGCCCGAAGGAATAGAA
GAAGAAGGTGGAGAGAGAGACAGAGACAGATCCATTCGATTAGTGAACGGATCTCGACGGTATCGCCGAA
TTCACAAATGGCAGTATTCATCCACAATTTTAAAAGAAAAGGGGGGATTGGGGGGTACAGTGCAGGGGAA
AGAATAGTAGACATAATAGCAACAGACATACAAACTAAAGAATTACAAAAACAAATTACAAAAATTCAAA
ATTTTCGGGTTTATTACAGGGACAGCAGAGATCCAGTTTGGACTAGTGATAAGCTTTGCAAAGATGGATA
AAGTTTTAAACAGAGAGGAATCTTTGCAGCTAATGGACCTTCTAGGTCTTGAAAGGAGTGGGAATTGGCT
CCGGTGCCCGTCAGTGGGCAGAGCGCACATCGCCCACAGTCCCCGAGAAGTTGGGGGGAGGGGTCGGCAA
TTGAACCGGTGCCTAGAGAAGGTGGCGCGGGGTAAACTGGGAAAGTGATGTCGTGTACTGGCTCCGCCTT
TTTCCCGAGGGTGGGGGAGAACCGTATATAAGTGCAGTAGTCGCCGTGAACGTTCTTTTTCGCAACGGGT
TTGCCGCCAGAACACAGGTAAGTGCCGTGTGTGGTTCCCGCGGGCCTGGCCTCTTTACGGGTTATGGCCC
TTGCGTGCCTTGAATTACTTCCACCTGGCTGCAGTACGTGATTCTTGATCCCGAGCTTCGGGTTGGAAGT
GGGTGGGAGAGTTCGAGGCCTTGCGCTTAAGGAGCCCCTTCGCCTCGTGCTTGAGTTGAGGCCTGGCCTG
GGCGCTGGGGCCGCCGCGTGCGAATCTGGTGGCACCTTCGCGCCTGTCTCGCTGCTTTCGATAAGTCTCT
AGCCATTTAAAATTTTTGATGACCTGCTGCGACGCTTTTTTTCTGGCAAGATAGTCTTGTAAATGCGGGC
CAAGATCTGCACACTGGTATTTCGGTTTTTGGGGCCGCGGGCGGCGACGGGGCCCGTGCGTCCCAGCGCA
CATGTTCGGCGAGGCGGGGCCTGCGAGCGCGGCCACCGAGAATCGGACGGGGGTAGTCTCAAGCTGGCCG
GCCTGCTCTGGTGCCTGGCCTCGCGCCGCCGTGTATCGCCCCGCCCTGGGCGGCAAGGCTGGCCCGGTCG
GCACCAGTTGCGTGAGCGGAAAGATGGCCGCTTCCCGGCCCTGCTGCAGGGAGCTCAAAATGGAGGACGC
GGCGCTCGGGAGAGCGGGCGGGTGAGTCACCCACACAAAGGAAAAGGGCCTTTCCGTCCTCAGCCGTCGC
TTCATGTGACTCCACGGAGTACCGGGCGCCGTCCAGGCACCTCGATTAGTTCTCGAGCTTTTGGAGTACG
TCGTCTTTAGGTTGGGGGGAGGGGTTTTATGCGATGGAGTTTCCCCACACTGAGTGGGTGGAGACTGAAG
TTAGGCCAGCTTGGCACTTGATGTAATTCTCCTTGGAATTTGCCCTTTTTGAGTTTGGATCTTGGTTCAT
TCTCAAGCCTCAGACAGTGGTTCAAAGTTTTTTTCTTCCATTTCAGGTGTCGTGAGCGGCCAAGGGCGAA
TTCTGCAGATATCCATCACACTGGCTAGCATGAGCAGCCCGGATGCGGGATACGCCAGTGACGACCAGAG
CCAGACCCAGAGCGCGCTGCCCGCGGTGATGGCCGGGCTGGGCCCCTGCCCCTGGGCCGAGTCGCTGAGC
CCCATCGGGGACATGAAGGTGAAGGGCGAGGCGCCGGCGAACAGCGGAGCACCGGCCGGGGCCGCGGGCC
GAGCCAAGGGCGAGTCCCGTATCCGGCGGCCGATGAACGCTTTCATGGTGTGGGCTAAGGACGAGCGCAA
GCGGCTGGCGCAGCAGAATCCAGACCTGCACAACGCCGAGTTGAGCAAGATGCTGGGCAAGTCGTGGAAG
GCGCTGACGCTGGCGGAAAAGCGGCCCTTCGTGGAGGAAGCAGATCGGCTGCGCGTGCAGCACATGCAGG
ACCACCCCAACTACAAGTACCGGCCGCGGCGGCGCAAGCAGGTGAAGCGGCTGAAGCGGGTGGAGGGCGG
CTTCCTGCACGGCCTGGCTGAGCCGCAGGCGGCCGCGCTGGGCCCCGAGGGCGGCCGCGTGGCCATGGAC
GGCCTGGGCCTCCAGTTCCCCGAGCAGGGCTTCCCCGCCGGCCCGCCGCTGCTGCCTCCGCACATGGGCG
GCCACTACCGCGACTGCCAGAGTCTGGGCGCGCCTCCGCTCGACGGCTACCCGTTGCCCACGCCCGACAC
GTCCCCGCTGGACGGCGTGGACCCCGACCCGGCTTTCTTCGCCGCCCCGATGCCCGGGGACTGCCCGGCG
GCCGGCACCTACAGCTACGCGCAGGTCTCGGACTACGCTGGCCCCCCGGAGCCTCCCGCCGGTCCCATGC
ACCCCCGACTCGGCCCAGAGCCCGCGGGTCCCTCGATTCCGGGCCTCCTGGCGCCACCCAGCGCCCTTCA
CGTGTACTACGGCGCGATGGGCTCGCCCGGGGCGGGCGGCGGGCGCGGCTTCCAGATGCAGCCGCAACAC
CAGCACCAGCACCAGCACCAGCACCACCCCCCGGGCCCCGGACAGCCGTCGCCCCCTCCGGAGGCACTGC
CCTGCCGGGACGGCACGGACCCCAGTCAGCCCGCCGAGCTCCTCGGGGAGGTGGACCGCACGGAATTTGA
ACAGTATCTGCACTTCGTGTGCAAGCCTGAGATGGGCCTCCCCTACCAGGGGCATGACTCCGGTGTGAAT
CTCCCCGACAGCCACGGGGCCATTTCCTCGGTGGTGTCCGACGCCAGCTCCGCGGTATATTACTGCAACT
ATCCTGACGTGATTACGCGTGGCAGCGGCGACTACAAGGACCACGACGGCGACTACAAGGACCACGACAT
CGACTACAAGGACGACGACGACAAGTAGTAAATCGATAGATCCTAATCAACCTCTGGATTACAAAATTTG
TGAAAGATTGACTGGTATTCTTAACTATGTTGCTCCTTTTACGCTATGTGGATACGCTGCTTTAATGCCT
TTGTATCATGCTATTGCTTCCCGTATGGCTTTCATTTTCTCCTCCTTGTATAAATCCTGGTTGCTGTCTC
TTTATGAGGAGTTGTGGCCCGTTGTCAGGCAACGTGGCGTGGTGTGCACTGTGTTTGCTGACGCAACCCC
CACTGGTTGGGGCATTGCCACCACCTGTCAGCTCCTTTCCGGGACTTTCGCTTTCCCCCTCCCTATTGCC
ACGGCGGAACTCATCGCCGCCTGCCTTGCCCGCTGCTGGACAGGGGCTCGGCTGTTGGGCACTGACAATT
CCGTGGTGTTGTCGGGGAAATCATCGTCCTTTCCTTGGCTGCTCGCCTGTGTTGCCACCTGGATTCTGCG
CGGGACGTCCTTCTGCTACGTCCCTTCGGCCCTCAATCCAGCGGACCTTCCTTCCCGCGGCCTGCTGCCG
GCTCTGCGGCCTCTTCCGCGTCTTCGCCTTCGCCCTCAGACGAGTCGGATCTCCCTTTGGGCCGCCTCCC
CGCCTGGTACCTTTAAGACCAATGACTTACAAGGCAGCTGTAGATCTTAGCCACTTTTTAAAAGAAAAGG
GGGGACTGGAAGGGCTAATTCACTCCCAACGAAGACAAGATCACCTGCAGGACAGGCGCGCCCTGCTTTT
TGCTTGTACTGGGTCTCTCTGGTTAGACCAGATCTGAGCCTGGGAGCTCTCTGGCTAACTAGGGAACCCA
CTGCTTAAGCCTCAATAAAGCTTGCCTTGAGTGCTTCAAGTAGTGTGTGCCCGTCTGTTGTGTGACTCTG
GTAACTAGAGATCCCTCAGACCCTTTTAGTCAGTGTGGAAAATCTCTAGCACCCGGGCGATTAAGGAAAG
GGCTAGATCATTCTTGAAGACGAAAGGGCCTCGTGATACGCCTATTTTTATAGGTTAATGTCATGATAAT
AATGGTTTCTTAGACGTCAGGTGGCACTTTTCGGGGAAATGTGCGCGGAACCCCTATTTGTTTATTTTTC
TAAATACATTCAAATATGTATCCGCTCATGAGACAATAACCCTGATAAATGCTTCAATAATATTGAAAAA
GGAAGAGTATGAGTATTCAACATTTCCGTGTCGCCCTTATTCCCTTTTTTGCGGCATTTTGCCTTCCTGT
TTTTGCTCACCCAGAAACGCTGGTGAAAGTAAAAGATGCTGAAGATCAGTTGGGTGCACGAGTGGGTTAC
ATCGAACTGGATCTCAACAGCGGTAAGATCCTTGAGAGTTTTCGCCCCGAAGAACGTTTTCCAATGATGA
GCACTTTTAAAGTTCTGCTATGTGGCGCGGTATTATCCCGTGTTGACGCCGGGCAAGAGCAACTCGGTCG
CCGCATACACTATTCTCAGAATGACTTGGTTGAGTACTCACCAGTCACAGAAAAGCATCTTACGGATGGC
ATGACAGTAAGAGAATTATGCAGTGCTGCCATAACCATGAGTGATAACACTGCGGCCAACTTACTTCTGA
CAACGATCGGAGGACCGAAGGAGCTAACCGCTTTTTTGCACAACATGGGGGATCATGTAACTCGCCTTGA
TCGTTGGGAACCGGAGCTGAATGAAGCCATACCAAACGACGAGCGTGACACCACGATGCCTGTAGCAATG
GCAACAACGTTGCGCAAACTATTAACTGGCGAACTACTTACTCTAGCTTCCCGGCAACAATTAATAGACT
GGATGGAGGCGGATAAAGTTGCAGGACCACTTCTGCGCTCGGCCCTTCCGGCTGGCTGGTTTATTGCTGA
TAAATCTGGAGCCGGTGAGCGTGGGTCTCGCGGTATCATTGCAGCACTGGGGCCAGATGGTAAGCCCTCC
CGTATCGTAGTTATCTACACGACGGGGAGTCAGGCAACTATGGATGAACGAAATAGACAGATCGCTGAGA
TAGGTGCCTCACTGATTAAGCATTGGTAACTGTCAGACCAAGTTTACTCATATATACTTTAGATTGATTT
AAAACTTCATTTTTAATTTAAAAGGATCTAGGTGAAGATCCTTTTTGATAATCTCATGACCAAAATCCCT
TAACGTGAGTTTTCGTTCCACTGAGCGTCAGACCCCGTAGAAAAGATCAAAGGATCTTCTTGAGATCCTT
TTTTTCTGCGCGTAATCTGCTGCTTGCAAACAAAAAAACCACCGCTACCAGCGGTGGTTTGTTTGCCGGA
TCAAGAGCTACCAACTCTTTTTCCGAAGGTAACTGGCTTCAGCAGAGCGCAGATACCAAATACTGTTCTT
CTAGTGTAGCCGTAGTTAGGCCACCACTTCAAGAACTCTGTAGCACCGCCTACATACCTCGCTCTGCTAA
TCCTGTTACCAGTGGCTGCTGCCAGTGGCGATAAGTCGTGTCTTACCGGGTTGGACTCAAGACGATAGTT
ACCGGATAAGGCGCAGCGGTCGGGCTGAACGGGGGGTTCGTGCACACAGCCCAGCTTGGAGCGAACGACC
TACACCGAACTGAGATACCTACAGCGTGAGCTATGAGAAAGCGCCACGCTTCCCGAAGGGAGAAAGGCGG
ACAGGTATCCGGTAAGCGGCAGGGTCGGAACAGGAGAGCGCACGAGGGAGCTTCCAGGGGGAAACGCCTG
GTATCTTTATAGTCCTGTCGGGTTTCGCCACCTCTGACTTGAGCGTCGATTTTTGTGATGCTCGTCAGGG
GGGCGGAGCCTATGGAAAAACGCCAGCAACGCGGCCTTTTTACGGTTCCTGGCCTTTTGCTGGCCTTTTG
CTCACATGTTCTTTCCTGCGTTATCCCCTGATTCTGTGGATAACCGTATTACCGCCTTTGAGTGAGCTGA
TACCGCTCGCCGCAGCCGAACGACCGAGCGCAGCGAGTCAGTGAGCGAGGAAGCGGAAGAGCGCCCAATA
CGCAAACCGCCTCTCCCCGCGCGTTGGCCGATTCATTAATGCAGCAAGCTCATGGCTGACTAATTTTTTT
TATTTATGCAGAGGCCGAGGCCGCCTCGGCCTCTGAGCTATTCCAGAAGTAGTGAGGAGGCTTTTTTGGA
GGCCTAGGCTTTTGCAAAAAGCTCCCCGTGGCACGACAGGTTTCCCGACTGGAAAGCGGGCAGTGAGCGC
AACGCAATTAATGTGAGTTAGCTCACTCATTAGGCACCCCAGGCTTTACACTTTATGCTTCCGGCTCGTA
TGTTGTGTGGAATTGTGAGCGGATAACAATTTCACACAGGAAACAGCTATGACATGATTACGAATTTCAC
AAATAAAGCATTTTTTTCACTGCATTCTAGTTGTGGTTTGTCCAAACTCATCAATGTATCTTATCATGTC
TGGATCAACTGGATAACTCAAGCTAACCAAAATCATCCCAAACTTCCCACCCCATACCCTATTACCACTG
CCAATTACCTGTGGTTTCATTTACTCTAAACCTGTGATTCCTCTGAATTATTTTCATTTTAAAGAAATTG
TATTTGTTAAATATGTACTACAAACTTAGTAGT
